Addgene plasmid #138565: xCas9
Purpose: Expresses human codon-optimized expanded PAM SpCas9 variant and blasticidin resistance: EFS promoter-xCas9-NLS-FLAG-P2A-BSD
Depositing lab: Hyongbum Kim. Depositing organization: Yonsei University Health System. Publication: Prediction of the sequence-specific cleavage activity of Cas9 variants. Kim N, Kim HK, Lee S, Seo JH, Choi JW, Park J, Min S, Yoon S, Cho SR, Kim HH. Nat Biotechnol. 2020 Nov;38(11):1328-1336. doi: 10.1038/s41587-020-0537-9. Epub 2020 Jun 8. PubMed 32514125.
Backbone
  Vector backbone: pFUGW
  Total vector size (bp): 12859
  Vector type: Mammalian Expression, Lentiviral, CRISPR
  Selectable markers: Blasticidin
Growth in bacteria
  Bacterial resistance: Ampicillin, 100 μg/mL
  Growth temperature: 37°C
  Growth strain: NEB Stable
  Copy number: High Copy
Gene/Insert
  Gene/Insert name: xCas9
  Species: Synthetic
  Insert size (bp): 4641
  Mutation: A262T, R324L, S409I, E480K, E543D, M694I, E1219V
  Promoter: EFS
  Tag / fusion protein: NLS (C terminal on insert); FLAG (C terminal on insert); BSD (C terminal on insert)
  Cloning method: Gibson Cloning
  Sequencing primers: 5′ 5' - ggtcttgaaaggagtgggaattgg - 3'; 3′ 5' - CAGGTCGCTTGTCGCCTCC - 3'
Terms and licenses: Academic/Nonprofit Terms; Industry Terms: Not Available to Industry
How to cite: xCas9 was a gift from Hyongbum Kim (Addgene plasmid # 138565 ; http://n2t.net/addgene:138565 ; RRID:Addgene_138565)
