[The description below was written by a language model from this plasmid's Addgene catalogue record and pLannotate feature annotations shown in this document.]
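Description:
xCas9 is a lentiviral transfer plasmid, built on the pFUGW backbone, for expressing an expanded-PAM variant of Streptococcus pyogenes Cas9 in mammalian cells together with a blasticidin selection marker. The payload is a single open reading frame driven by the EFS (EF-1α core) promoter: human codon-optimized Cas9 carrying the xCas9 substitutions A262T, R324L, S409I, E480K, E543D, M694I and E1219V, followed by a C-terminal NLS and FLAG tag, a P2A self-cleaving peptide and blasticidin S deaminase (BSD). P2A ribosomal skipping yields the nuclease and the resistance enzyme as separate proteins from one transcript, so blasticidin-resistant cells should also express xCas9. A WPRE downstream of the cassette enhances transcript stability and expression. No guide RNA cassette is annotated, so the sgRNA would have to be supplied separately.

The viral framework comprises a CMV enhancer/promoter fused to a truncated HIV-1 5' LTR, which drives genomic RNA production in packaging cells. This is followed by the Ψ packaging signal with a partial gag sequence, the RRE for Rev-dependent export, and the cPPT/CTS upstream of the EFS promoter. A second truncated LTR followed by a bGH polyadenylation signal closes the viral unit. Outside it, the backbone carries a high-copy pUC-type origin and AmpR for propagation in E. coli, an f1 origin, and an SV40 promoter/origin plus EM7-driven BleoR cassette. The catalogue lists a total size of 12,859 bp, slightly more than the 12,838 nt sequenced record. It was deposited with work on predicting the sequence-specific cleavage activity of Cas9 variants, which fits its use for making blasticidin-selected cells that stably express xCas9.
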