Features (pLannotate 1.2.2; 34 found; start..end, strand, type, name):
    104..221     +  misc_feature   cPPT/CTS: central polypurine tract and central termination sequence of HIV-1
    270..288     +  CDS            small t antigen (fragment): SV40 (simian virus 40) small t antigen
    314..525     +  promoter       EF-1α core promoter: core promoter for human elongation factor EF-1α
    550..4653    +  CDS            Cas9: Cas9 (Csn1) endonuclease from the Streptococcus pyogenes Type II CRISPR/Cas system generates RNA-guided double strand breaks in DNA
   4792..5190    +  CDS            BSD: blasticidin S deaminase; Aspergillus terreus BSD; confers resistance to blasticidin
   5191..5212    +  misc_feature   MCS (fragment): pBluescript multiple cloning site
   5215..5803    +  misc_feature   WPRE: woodchuck hepatitis virus posttranscriptional regulatory element
   5740..6321    +  CDS            nef (fragment): NEF_HV1H2 - Experimental evidence at protein level: Swiss-Prot protein existence level 1. Extracellular Nef protein targets CD4(+) T-lymphocytes for apoptosis by interacting with CXCR4 surface receptors. From Human immunodeficiency virus type 1 group M subtype B (isolate HXB2) (HIV-1).
   6328..6508    +  LTR            5' LTR (truncated): truncated 5' long terminal repeat (LTR) from HIV-1
   6540..6764    +  polyA_signal   bGH poly(A) signal: bovine growth hormone polyadenylation signal
   6768..6789    +  promoter       SV40 promoter (fragment): SV40 enhancer and early promoter
   6810..7238    +  rep_origin     f1 ori (sequence partly withheld): f1 bacteriophage origin of replication; arrow indicates direction of (+) strand synthesis
   7265..7336    +  promoter       SV40 promoter (fragment): SV40 enhancer and early promoter
   7337..7408    +  promoter       SV40 promoter (fragment): SV40 enhancer and early promoter
   7412..7546    +  rep_origin     SV40 ori: SV40 origin of replication
   7608..7655    +  promoter       EM7 promoter: synthetic bacterial promoter&nbsp
   7674..8048    +  CDS            BleoR: antibiotic-binding protein; Sh ble from Streptoalloteichus hindustanus; confers resistance to bleomycin, phleomycin, and Zeocin™
   8058..8183    +  CDS            ble (fragment): BLE_KLEPN - Experimental evidence at protein level: Swiss-Prot protein existence level 1. Binding protein with a strong affinity to the bleomycin family of antibiotics. Binds to CL990; an antimitotic-antibiotic compound. From Klebsiella pneumoniae.
   8178..8299    +  polyA_signal   SV40 poly(A) signal: SV40 polyadenylation signal
   8370..8392    -  protein_bind   lac operator (fragment): The lac repressor binds to the lac operator to inhibit transcription in E. coli. This inhibition can be relieved by adding lactose or isopropyl-β-D-thiogalactopyranoside (IPTG). lac repressor encoded by lacI
   8396..8426    -  promoter       lac promoter: promoter for the E. coli lac operon
   8441..8462    -  protein_bind   CAP binding site: CAP binding activates transcription in the presence of cAMP. E. coli catabolite activator protein
   8475..8567    -  CDS            lacI (fragment): lac repressor; lacI; The lac repressor binds to the lac operator to inhibit transcription in E. coli. This inhibition can be relieved by adding lactose or isopropyl-β-D-thiogalactopyranoside (IPTG).
   8750..9338    -  rep_origin     ori: high-copy-number ColE1/pMB1/pBR322/pUC origin of replication
   9509..10369   -  CDS            AmpR: β-lactamase; bla; confers resistance to ampicillin, carbenicillin, and related antibiotics
  10370..10474   -  promoter       AmpR promoter: bla
  10533..10585   -  misc_feature   bom (fragment): basis of mobility region from pBR322
  10740..11119   +  enhancer       CMV enhancer: human cytomegalovirus immediate early enhancer
  11120..11319   +  promoter       CMV promoter: human cytomegalovirus (CMV) immediate early promoter
  11337..11517   +  LTR            5' LTR (truncated): truncated 5' long terminal repeat (LTR) from HIV-1
  11564..11689   +  misc_feature   HIV-1 Ψ: packaging signal of human immunodeficiency virus type 1
  11673..12036   +  CDS            HIV-1 gag (fragment): gag protein from human immunodeficiency virus 1; gag
  12182..12415   +  misc_feature   RRE: The Rev response element (RRE) of HIV-1 allows for Rev-dependent mRNA export from the nucleus to the cytoplasm.
  12792..54      +  CDS            Rev (fragment) (across the origin): human immunodeficiency virus 1 (HIV-1) Rev protein; rev; enhances nuclear export of unspliced and incompletely spliced viral mRNAs
>Addgene plasmid #138565 | xCas9 | addgene full sequence | sequence record 274797 | Addgene NGS Result
AGAAGAAGGTGGAGAGAGAGACAGAGACAGATCCATTCGATTAGTGAACGGATCGGCACTGCGTGCGCCA
ATTCTGCAGACAAATGGCAGTATTCATCCACAATTTTAAAAGAAAAGGGGGGATTGGGGGGTACAGTGCA
GGGGAAAGAATAGTAGACATAATAGCAACAGACATACAAACTAAAGAATTACAAAAACAAATTACAAAAA
TTCAAAATTTTCGGGTTTATTACAGGGACAGCAGAGATCCAGTTTGGTTAATTAGCTAGCTAGGTCTTGA
AAGGAGTGGGAATTGGCTCCGGTGCCCGTCAGTGGGCAGAGCGCACATCGCCCACAGTCCCCGAGAAGTT
GGGGGGAGGGGTCGGCAATTGATCCGGTGCCTAGAGAAGGTGGCGCGGGGTAAACTGGGAAAGTGATGTC
GTGTACTGGCTCCGCCTTTTTCCCGAGGGTGGGGGAGAACCGTATATAAGTGCAGTAGTCGCCGTGAACG
TTCTTTTTCGCAACGGGTTTGCCGCCAGAACACAGGACCGGTTCTAGAGCGCTGCCACCATGGACAAGAA
GTACAGCATCGGCCTGGACATCGGCACCAACTCTGTGGGCTGGGCCGTGATCACCGACGAGTACAAGGTG
CCCAGCAAGAAATTCAAGGTGCTGGGCAACACCGACCGGCACAGCATCAAGAAGAACCTGATCGGAGCCC
TGCTGTTCGACAGCGGCGAAACAGCCGAGGCCACCCGGCTGAAGAGAACCGCCAGAAGAAGATACACCAG
ACGGAAGAACCGGATCTGCTATCTGCAAGAGATCTTCAGCAACGAGATGGCCAAGGTGGACGACAGCTTC
TTCCACAGACTGGAAGAGTCCTTCCTGGTGGAAGAGGATAAGAAGCACGAGCGGCACCCCATCTTCGGCA
ACATCGTGGACGAGGTGGCCTACCACGAGAAGTACCCCACCATCTACCACCTGAGAAAGAAACTGGTGGA
CAGCACCGACAAGGCCGACCTGCGGCTGATCTATCTGGCCCTGGCCCACATGATCAAGTTCCGGGGCCAC
TTCCTGATCGAGGGCGACCTGAACCCCGACAACAGCGACGTGGACAAGCTGTTCATCCAGCTGGTGCAGA
CCTACAACCAGCTGTTCGAGGAAAACCCCATCAACGCCAGCGGCGTGGACGCCAAGGCCATCCTGTCTGC
CAGACTGAGCAAGAGCAGACGGCTGGAAAATCTGATCGCCCAGCTGCCCGGCGAGAAGAAGAATGGCCTG
TTCGGAAACCTGATTGCCCTGAGCCTGGGCCTGACCCCCAACTTCAAGAGCAACTTCGACCTGGCCGAGG
ATACCAAACTGCAGCTGAGCAAGGACACCTACGACGACGACCTGGACAACCTGCTGGCCCAGATCGGCGA
CCAGTACGCCGACCTGTTTCTGGCCGCCAAGAACCTGTCCGACGCCATCCTGCTGAGCGACATCCTGAGA
GTGAACACCGAGATCACCAAGGCCCCCCTGAGCGCCTCTATGATCAAGCTGTACGACGAGCACCACCAGG
ACCTGACCCTGCTGAAAGCTCTCGTGCGGCAGCAGCTGCCTGAGAAGTACAAAGAGATTTTCTTCGACCA
GAGCAAGAACGGCTACGCCGGCTACATTGACGGCGGAGCCAGCCAGGAAGAGTTCTACAAGTTCATCAAG
CCCATCCTGGAAAAGATGGACGGCACCGAGGAACTGCTCGTGAAGCTGAACAGAGAGGACCTGCTGCGGA
AGCAGCGGACCTTCGACAACGGCATCATCCCCCACCAGATCCACCTGGGAGAGCTGCACGCCATTCTGCG
GCGGCAGGAAGATTTTTACCCATTCCTGAAGGACAACCGGGAAAAGATCGAGAAGATCCTGACCTTCCGC
ATCCCCTACTACGTGGGCCCTCTGGCCAGGGGAAACAGCAGATTCGCCTGGATGACCAGAAAGAGCGAGG
AAACCATCACCCCCTGGAACTTCGAGAAAGTGGTGGACAAGGGCGCTTCCGCCCAGAGCTTCATCGAGCG
GATGACCAACTTCGATAAGAACCTGCCCAACGAGAAGGTGCTGCCCAAGCACAGCCTGCTGTACGAGTAC
TTCACCGTGTATAACGAGCTGACCAAAGTGAAATACGTGACCGAGGGAATGAGAAAGCCCGCCTTCCTGA
GCGGCGACCAGAAAAAGGCCATCGTGGACCTGCTGTTCAAGACCAACCGGAAAGTGACCGTGAAGCAGCT
GAAAGAGGACTACTTCAAGAAAATCGAGTGCTTCGACTCCGTGGAAATCTCCGGCGTGGAAGATCGGTTC
AACGCCTCCCTGGGCACATACCACGATCTGCTGAAAATTATCAAGGACAAGGACTTCCTGGACAATGAGG
AAAACGAGGACATTCTGGAAGATATCGTGCTGACCCTGACACTGTTTGAGGACAGAGAGATGATCGAGGA
ACGGCTGAAAACCTATGCCCACCTGTTCGACGACAAAGTGATGAAGCAGCTGAAGCGGCGGAGATACACC
GGCTGGGGCAGGCTGAGCCGGAAGCTGATCAACGGCATCCGGGACAAGCAGTCCGGCAAGACAATCCTGG
ATTTCCTGAAGTCCGACGGCTTCGCCAACAGAAACTTCATCCAGCTGATCCACGACGACAGCCTGACCTT
TAAAGAGGACATCCAGAAAGCCCAGGTGTCCGGCCAGGGCGATAGCCTGCACGAGCACATTGCCAATCTG
GCCGGCAGCCCCGCCATTAAGAAGGGCATCCTGCAGACAGTGAAGGTGGTGGACGAGCTCGTGAAAGTGA
TGGGCCGGCACAAGCCCGAGAACATCGTGATCGAAATGGCCAGAGAGAACCAGACCACCCAGAAGGGACA
GAAGAACAGCCGCGAGAGAATGAAGCGGATCGAAGAGGGCATCAAAGAGCTGGGCAGCCAGATCCTGAAA
GAACACCCCGTGGAAAACACCCAGCTGCAGAACGAGAAGCTGTACCTGTACTACCTGCAGAATGGGCGGG
ATATGTACGTGGACCAGGAACTGGACATCAACCGGCTGTCCGACTACGATGTGGACCATATCGTGCCTCA
GAGCTTTCTGAAGGACGACTCCATCGACAACAAGGTGCTGACCAGAAGCGACAAGAACCGGGGCAAGAGC
GACAACGTGCCCTCCGAAGAGGTCGTGAAGAAGATGAAGAACTACTGGCGGCAGCTGCTGAACGCCAAGC
TGATTACCCAGAGAAAGTTCGACAATCTGACCAAGGCCGAGAGAGGCGGCCTGAGCGAACTGGATAAGGC
CGGCTTCATCAAGAGACAGCTGGTGGAAACCCGGCAGATCACAAAGCACGTGGCACAGATCCTGGACTCC
CGGATGAACACTAAGTACGACGAGAATGACAAGCTGATCCGGGAAGTGAAAGTGATCACCCTGAAGTCCA
AGCTGGTGTCCGATTTCCGGAAGGATTTCCAGTTTTACAAAGTGCGCGAGATCAACAACTACCACCACGC
CCACGACGCCTACCTGAACGCCGTCGTGGGAACCGCCCTGATCAAAAAGTACCCTAAGCTGGAAAGCGAG
TTCGTGTACGGCGACTACAAGGTGTACGACGTGCGGAAGATGATCGCCAAGAGCGAGCAGGAAATCGGCA
AGGCTACCGCCAAGTACTTCTTCTACAGCAACATCATGAACTTTTTCAAGACCGAGATTACCCTGGCCAA
CGGCGAGATCCGGAAGCGGCCTCTGATCGAGACAAACGGCGAAACCGGGGAGATCGTGTGGGATAAGGGC
CGGGATTTTGCCACCGTGCGGAAAGTGCTGAGCATGCCCCAAGTGAATATCGTGAAAAAGACCGAGGTGC
AGACAGGCGGCTTCAGCAAAGAGTCTATCCTGCCCAAGAGGAACAGCGATAAGCTGATCGCCAGAAAGAA
GGACTGGGACCCTAAGAAGTACGGCGGCTTCGACAGCCCCACCGTGGCCTATTCTGTGCTGGTGGTGGCC
AAAGTGGAAAAGGGCAAGTCCAAGAAACTGAAGAGTGTGAAAGAGCTACTGGGGATCACCATCATGGAAA
GAAGCAGCTTCGAGAAGAATCCCATCGACTTTCTGGAAGCCAAGGGCTACAAAGAAGTGAAAAAGGACCT
GATCATCAAGCTGCCTAAGTACTCCCTGTTCGAGCTGGAAAACGGCCGGAAGAGAATGCTGGCCTCTGCC
GGCGTGCTGCAGAAGGGAAACGAACTGGCCCTGCCCTCCAAATATGTGAACTTCCTGTACCTGGCCAGCC
ACTATGAGAAGCTGAAGGGCTCCCCCGAGGATAATGAGCAGAAACAGCTGTTTGTGGAACAGCACAAGCA
CTACCTGGACGAGATCATCGAGCAGATCAGCGAGTTCTCCAAGAGAGTGATCCTGGCCGACGCTAATCTG
GACAAAGTGCTGTCCGCCTACAACAAGCACCGGGATAAGCCCATCAGAGAGCAGGCCGAGAATATCATCC
ACCTGTTTACCCTGACCAATCTGGGAGCCCCTGCCGCCTTCAAGTACTTTGACACCACCATCGACCGGAA
GAGGTACACCAGCACCAAAGAGGTGCTGGACGCCACCCTGATCCACCAGAGCATCACCGGCCTGTACGAG
ACACGGATCGACCTGTCTCAGCTGGGAGGCGACAAGCGACCTGCCGCCACAAAGAAGGCTGGACAGGCTA
AGAAGAAGAAAGATTACAAAGACGATGACGATAAGGGATCCGGCGCAACAAACTTCTCTCTGCTGAAACA
AGCCGGAGATGTCGAAGAGAATCCTGGACCGATGGCCAAGCCTTTGTCTCAAGAAGAATCCACCCTCATT
GAAAGAGCAACGGCTACAATCAACAGCATCCCCATCTCTGAAGACTACAGCGTCGCCAGCGCAGCTCTCT
CTAGCGACGGCCGCATCTTCACTGGTGTCAATGTATATCATTTTACTGGGGGACCTTGTGCAGAACTCGT
GGTGCTGGGCACTGCTGCTGCTGCGGCAGCTGGCAACCTGACTTGTATCGTCGCGATCGGAAATGAGAAC
AGGGGCATCTTGAGCCCCTGCGGACGGTGCCGACAGGTGCTTCTCGATCTGCATCCTGGGATCAAAGCCA
TAGTGAAGGACAGTGATGGACAGCCGACGGCAGTTGGGATTCGTGAATTGCTGCCCTCTGGTTATGTGTG
GGAGGGCTAAGAATTCGATATCAAGCTTATCGGTAATCAACCTCTGGATTACAAAATTTGTGAAAGATTG
ACTGGTATTCTTAACTATGTTGCTCCTTTTACGCTATGTGGATACGCTGCTTTAATGCCTTTGTATCATG
CTATTGCTTCCCGTATGGCTTTCATTTTCTCCTCCTTGTATAAATCCTGGTTGCTGTCTCTTTATGAGGA
GTTGTGGCCCGTTGTCAGGCAACGTGGCGTGGTGTGCACTGTGTTTGCTGACGCAACCCCCACTGGTTGG
GGCATTGCCACCACCTGTCAGCTCCTTTCCGGGACTTTCGCTTTCCCCCTCCCTATTGCCACGGCGGAAC
TCATCGCCGCCTGCCTTGCCCGCTGCTGGACAGGGGCTCGGCTGTTGGGCACTGACAATTCCGTGGTGTT
GTCGGGGAAATCATCGTCCTTTCCTTGGCTGCTCGCCTGTGTTGCCACCTGGATTCTGCGCGGGACGTCC
TTCTGCTACGTCCCTTCGGCCCTCAATCCAGCGGACCTTCCTTCCCGCGGCCTGCTGCCGGCTCTGCGGC
CTCTTCCGCGTCTTCGCCTTCGCCCTCAGACGAGTCGGATCTCCCTTTGGGCCGCCTCCCCGCATCGATA
CCGTCGACCTCGAGACCTAGAAAAACATGGAGCAATCACAAGTAGCAATACAGCAGCTACCAATGCTGAT
TGTGCCTGGCTAGAAGCACAAGAGGAGGAGGAGGTGGGTTTTCCAGTCACACCTCAGGTACCTTTAAGAC
CAATGACTTACAAGGCAGCTGTAGATCTTAGCCACTTTTTAAAAGAAAAGGGGGGACTGGAAGGGCTAAT
TCACTCCCAACGAAGACAAGATATCCTTGATCTGTGGATCTACCACACACAAGGCTACTTCCCTGATTGG
CAGAACTACACACCAGGGCCAGGGATCAGATATCCACTGACCTTTGGATGGTGCTACAAGCTAGTACCAG
TTGAGCAAGAGAAGGTAGAAGAAGCCAATGAAGGAGAGAACACCCGCTTGTTACACCCTGTGAGCCTGCA
TGGGATGGATGACCCGGAGAGAGAAGTATTAGAGTGGAGGTTTGACAGCCGCCTAGCATTTCATCACATG
GCCCGAGAGCTGCATCCGGACTGTACTGGGTCTCTCTGGTTAGACCAGATCTGAGCCTGGGAGCTCTCTG
GCTAACTAGGGAACCCACTGCTTAAGCCTCAATAAAGCTTGCCTTGAGTGCTTCAAGTAGTGTGTGCCCG
TCTGTTGTGTGACTCTGGTAACTAGAGATCCCTCAGACCCTTTTAGTCAGTGTGGAAAATCTCTAGCAGG
GCCCGTTTAAACCCGCTGATCAGCCTCGACTGTGCCTTCTAGTTGCCAGCCATCTGTTGTTTGCCCCTCC
CCCGTGCCTTCCTTGACCCTGGAAGGTGCCACTCCCACTGTCCTTTCCTAATAAAATGAGGAAATTGCAT
CGCATTGTCTGAGTAGGTGTCATTCTATTCTGGGGGGTGGGGTGGGGCAGGACAGCAAGGGGGAGGATTG
GGAAGACAATAGCAGGCATGCTGGGGATGCGGTGGGCTCTATGGCTTCTGAGGCGGAAAGAACCAGCTGG
GGCTCTAGGGGGTATCCCC
[124 nt withheld, positions 6810-6933]
C
[91 nt withheld, positions 6935-7025]
A
[49 nt withheld, positions 7027-7075]
CCTTTGACGTTGGAGTCCACGTTCTTT
[37 nt withheld, positions 7103-7139]
ACCCTATCTCGGTCTATTCTTTTGATTTATAAGGGATTTTGCCGATTTCGGCCTATTGGTTAAAAAATGA
GCTGATTTAACAAAAATTTAACGCGAATTAATTCTGTGGAATGTGTGTCAGTTAGGGTGTGGAAAGTCCC
CAGGCTCCCCAGCAGGCAGAAGTATGCAAAGCATGCATCTCAATTAGTCAGCAACCAGGTGTGGAAAGTC
CCCAGGCTCCCCAGCAGGCAGAAGTATGCAAAGCATGCATCTCAATTAGTCAGCAACCATAGTCCCGCCC
CTAACTCCGCCCAGTTCCGCCCATTCTCCGCCCCATGGCTGACTAATTTTTTTTATTTATGCAGAGGCCG
AGGCCGCCTCTGCCTCTGAGCTATTCCAGAAGTAGTGAGGAGGCTTTTTTGGAGGCCTAGGCTTTTGCAA
AAAGCTCCCGGGAGCTTGTATATCCATTTTCGGATCTGATCAGCACGTGTTGACAATTAATCATCGGCAT
AGTATATCGGCATAGTATAATACGACAAGGTGAGGAACTAAACCATGGCCAAGTTGACCAGTGCCGTTCC
GGTGCTCACCGCGCGCGACGTCGCCGGAGCGGTCGAGTTCTGGACCGACCGGCTCGGGTTCTCCCGGGAC
TTCGTGGAGGACGACTTCGCCGGTGTGGTCCGGGACGACGTGACCCTGTTCATCAGCGCGGTCCAGGACC
AGGTGGTGCCGGACAACACCCTGGCCTGGGTGTGGGTGCGCGGCCTGGACGAGCTGTACGCCGAGTGGTC
GGAGGTCGTGTCCACGAACTTCCGGGACGCCTCCGGGCCGGCCATGACCGAGATCGGCGAGCAGCCGTGG
GGGCGGGAGTTCGCCCTGCGCGACCCGGCCGGCAACTGCGTGCACTTCGTGGCCGAGGAGCAGGACTGAC
ACGTGCTACGAGATTTCGATTCCACCGCCGCCTTCTATGAAAGGTTGGGCTTCGGAATCGTTTTCCGGGA
CGCCGGCTGGATGATCCTCCAGCGCGGGGATCTCATGCTGGAGTTCTTCGCCCACCCCAACTTGTTTATT
GCAGCTTATAATGGTTACAAATAAAGCAATAGCATCACAAATTTCACAAATAAAGCATTTTTTTCACTGC
ATTCTAGTTGTGGTTTGTCCAAACTCATCAATGTATCTTATCATGTCTGTATACCGTCGACCTCTAGCTA
GAGCTTGGCGTAATCATGGTCATAGCTGTTTCCTGTGTGAAATTGTTATCCGCTCACAATTCCACACAAC
ATACGAGCCGGAAGCATAAAGTGTAAAGCCTGGGGTGCCTAATGAGTGAGCTAACTCACATTAATTGCGT
TGCGCTCACTGCCCGCTTTCCAGTCGGGAAACCTGTCGTGCCAGCTGCATTAATGAATCGGCCAACGCGC
GGGGAGAGGCGGTTTGCGTATTGGGCGCTCTTCCGCTTCCTCGCTCACTGACTCGCTGCGCTCGGTCGTT
CGGCTGCGGCGAGCGGTATCAGCTCACTCAAAGGCGGTAATACGGTTATCCACAGAATCAGGGGATAACG
CAGGAAAGAACATGTGAGCAAAAGGCCAGCAAAAGGCCAGGAACCGTAAAAAGGCCGCGTTGCTGGCGTT
TTTCCATAGGCTCCGCCCCCCTGACGAGCATCACAAAAATCGACGCTCAAGTCAGAGGTGGCGAAACCCG
ACAGGACTATAAAGATACCAGGCGTTTCCCCCTGGAAGCTCCCTCGTGCGCTCTCCTGTTCCGACCCTGC
CGCTTACCGGATACCTGTCCGCCTTTCTCCCTTCGGGAAGCGTGGCGCTTTCTCATAGCTCACGCTGTAG
GTATCTCAGTTCGGTGTAGGTCGTTCGCTCCAAGCTGGGCTGTGTGCACGAACCCCCCGTTCAGCCCGAC
CGCTGCGCCTTATCCGGTAACTATCGTCTTGAGTCCAACCCGGTAAGACACGACTTATCGCCACTGGCAG
CAGCCACTGGTAACAGGATTAGCAGAGCGAGGTATGTAGGCGGTGCTACAGAGTTCTTGAAGTGGTGGCC
TAACTACGGCTACACTAGAAGAACAGTATTTGGTATCTGCGCTCTGCTGAAGCCAGTTACCTTCGGAAAA
AGAGTTGGTAGCTCTTGATCCGGCAAACAAACCACCGCTGGTAGCGGTGGTTTTTTTGTTTGCAAGCAGC
AGATTACGCGCAGAAAAAAAGGATCTCAAGAAGATCCTTTGATCTTTTCTACGGGGTCTGACGCTCAGTG
GAACGAAAACTCACGTTAAGGGATTTTGGTCATGAGATTATCAAAAAGGATCTTCACCTAGATCCTTTTA
AATTAAAAATGAAGTTTTAAATCAATCTAAAGTATATATGAGTAAACTTGGTCTGACAGTTACCAATGCT
TAATCAGTGAGGCACCTATCTCAGCGATCTGTCTATTTCGTTCATCCATAGTTGCCTGACTCCCCGTCGT
GTAGATAACTACGATACGGGAGGGCTTACCATCTGGCCCCAGTGCTGCAATGATACCGCGAGACCCACGC
TCACCGGCTCCAGATTTATCAGCAATAAACCAGCCAGCCGGAAGGGCCGAGCGCAGAAGTGGTCCTGCAA
CTTTATCCGCCTCCATCCAGTCTATTAATTGTTGCCGGGAAGCTAGAGTAAGTAGTTCGCCAGTTAATAG
TTTGCGCAACGTTGTTGCCATTGCTACAGGCATCGTGGTGTCACGCTCGTCGTTTGGTATGGCTTCATTC
AGCTCCGGTTCCCAACGATCAAGGCGAGTTACATGATCCCCCATGTTGTGCAAAAAAGCGGTTAGCTCCT
TCGGTCCTCCGATCGTTGTCAGAAGTAAGTTGGCCGCAGTGTTATCACTCATGGTTATGGCAGCACTGCA
TAATTCTCTTACTGTCATGCCATCCGTAAGATGCTTTTCTGTGACTGGTGAGTACTCAACCAAGTCATTC
TGAGAATAGTGTATGCGGCGACCGAGTTGCTCTTGCCCGGCGTCAATACGGGATAATACCGCGCCACATA
GCAGAACTTTAAAAGTGCTCATCATTGGAAAACGTTCTTCGGGGCGAAAACTCTCAAGGATCTTACCGCT
GTTGAGATCCAGTTCGATGTAACCCACTCGTGCACCCAACTGATCTTCAGCATCTTTTACTTTCACCAGC
GTTTCTGGGTGAGCAAAAACAGGAAGGCAAAATGCCGCAAAAAAGGGAATAAGGGCGACACGGAAATGTT
GAATACTCATACTCTTCCTTTTTCAATATTATTGAAGCATTTATCAGGGTTATTGTCTCATGAGCGGATA
CATATTTGAATGTATTTAGAAAAATAAACAAATAGGGGTTCCGCGCACATTTCCCCGAAAAGTGCCACCT
GACGTCGACGGATCGGGAGATCTCCCGATCCCCTATGGTGCACTCTCAGTACAATCTGCTCTGATGCCGC
ATAGTTAAGCCAGTATCTGCTCCCTGCTTGTGTGTTGGAGGTCGCTGAGTAGTGCGCGAGCAAAATTTAA
GCTACAACAAGGCAAGGCTTGACCGACAATTGCATGAAGAATCTGCTTAGGGTTAGGCGTTTTGCGCTGC
TTCGCGATGTACGGGCCAGATATACGCGTTGACATTGATTATTGACTAGTTATTAATAGTAATCAATTAC
GGGGTCATTAGTTCATAGCCCATATATGGAGTTCCGCGTTACATAACTTACGGTAAATGGCCCGCCTGGC
TGACCGCCCAACGACCCCCGCCCATTGACGTCAATAATGACGTATGTTCCCATAGTAACGCCAATAGGGA
CTTTCCATTGACGTCAATGGGTGGAGTATTTACGGTAAACTGCCCACTTGGCAGTACATCAAGTGTATCA
TATGCCAAGTACGCCCCCTATTGACGTCAATGACGGTAAATGGCCCGCCTGGCATTATGCCCAGTACATG
ACCTTATGGGACTTTCCTACTTGGCAGTACATCTACGTATTAGTCATCGCTATTACCATGGTGATGCGGT
TTTGGCAGTACATCAATGGGCGTGGATAGCGGTTTGACTCACGGGGATTTCCAAGTCTCCACCCCATTGA
CGTCAATGGGAGTTTGTTTTGGCACCAAAATCAACGGGACTTTCCAAAATGTCGTAACAACTCCGCCCCA
TTGACGCAAATGGGCGGTAGGCGTGTACGGTGGGAGGTCTATATAAGCAGCGCGTTTTGCCTGTACTGGG
TCTCTCTGGTTAGACCAGATCTGAGCCTGGGAGCTCTCTGGCTAACTAGGGAACCCACTGCTTAAGCCTC
AATAAAGCTTGCCTTGAGTGCTTCAAGTAGTGTGTGCCCGTCTGTTGTGTGACTCTGGTAACTAGAGATC
CCTCAGACCCTTTTAGTCAGTGTGGAAAATCTCTAGCAGTGGCGCCCGAACAGGGACTTGAAAGCGAAAG
GGAAACCAGAGGAGCTCTCTCGACGCAGGACTCGGCTTGCTGAAGCGCGCACGGCAAGAGGCGAGGGGCG
GCGACTGGTGAGTACGCCAAAAATTTTGACTAGCGGAGGCTAGAAGGAGAGAGATGGGTGCGAGAGCGTC
AGTATTAAGCGGGGGAGAATTAGATCGCGATGGGAAAAAATTCGGTTAAGGCCAGGGGGAAAGAAAAAAT
ATAAATTAAAACATATAGTATGGGCAAGCAGGGAGCTAGAACGATTCGCAGTTAATCCTGGCCTGTTAGA
AACATCAGAAGGCTGTAGACAAATACTGGGACAGCTACAACCATCCCTTCAGACAGGATCAGAAGAACTT
AGATCATTATATAATACAGTAGCAACCCTCTATTGTGTGCATCAAAGGATAGAGATAAAAGACACCAAGG
AAGCTTTAGACAAGATAGAGGAAGAGCAAAACAAAAGTAAGACCACCGCACAGCAAGCGGCCGCTGATCT
TCAGACCTGGAGGAGGAGATATGAGGGACAATTGGAGAAGTGAATTATATAAATATAAAGTAGTAAAAAT
TGAACCATTAGGAGTAGCACCCACCAAGGCAAAGAGAAGAGTGGTGCAGAGAGAAAAAAGAGCAGTGGGA
ATAGGAGCTTTGTTCCTTGGGTTCTTGGGAGCAGCAGGAAGCACTATGGGCGCAGCGTCAATGACGCTGA
CGGTACAGGCCAGACAATTATTGTCTGGTATAGTGCAGCAGCAGAACAATTTGCTGAGGGCTATTGAGGC
GCAACAGCATCTGTTGCAACTCACAGTCTGGGGCATCAAGCAGCTCCAGGCAAGAATCCTGGCTGTGGAA
AGATACCTAAAGGATCAACAGCTCCTGGGGATTTGGGGTTGCTCTGGAAAACTCATTTGCACCACTGCTG
TGCCTTGGAATGCTAGTTGGAGTAATAAATCTCTGGAACAGATTTGGAATCACACGACCTGGATGGAGTG
GGACAGAGAAATTAACAATTACACAAGCTTAATACACTCCTTAATTGAAGAATCGCAAAACCAGCAAGAA
AAGAATGAACAAGAATTATTGGAATTAGATAAATGGGCAAGTTTGTGGAATTGGTTTAACATAACAAATT
GGCTGTGGTATATAAAATTATTCATAATGATAGTAGGAGGCTTGGTAGGTTTAAGAATAGTTTTTGCTGT
ACTTTCTATAGTGAATAGAGTTAGGCAGGGATATTCACCATTATCGTTTCAGACCCACCTCCCAACCCCG
AGGGGACCCGACAGGCCCGAAGGAATAGA
